Addgene plasmid #22217: FCK-Arch-GFP
Purpose: Lentiviral expression of Arch-GFP for optogenetic inhibition
Depositing lab: Edward Boyden. Depositing organization: Massachusetts Institute of Technology. Publication: High-performance genetically targetable optical neural silencing by light-driven proton pumps. Chow BY, Han X, Dobry AS, Qian X, Chuong AS, Li M, Henninger MA, Belfort GM, Lin Y, Monahan PE, Boyden ES. Nature. 2010 Jan 7. 463(7277):98-102. 10.1038/nature08652 PubMed 20054397.
Backbone
  Vector backbone: FCK(1.3)GW
  Backbone manufacturer: Pavel Osten
  Backbone size w/o insert (bp): 9227
  Vector type: Mammalian Expression, Lentiviral
Growth in bacteria
  Bacterial resistance: Ampicillin, 100 μg/mL
  Growth temperature: 37°C
  Growth strain: Stbl3
  Growth instructions: Use recombinase-free E. coli (e.g., Invitrogen's Stbl3)
  Copy number: Unknown
Gene/Insert
  Gene/Insert name: Arch (alt names: Arch-GFP; archaerhodopsin-3; H. sodomense archaerhodopsin-3)
  Species: H. sodomense
  Insert size (bp): 1518
  Promoter: CaMKIIa
  Tag / fusion protein: GFP (C terminal on insert)
  Cloning method: Restriction Enzyme; 5′ cloning site BamHI (not destroyed); 3′ cloning site EcoRI (not destroyed)
  Sequencing primers: 5′ atgactgagaccctcccacccgtg actgaaagcgccgt
Terms and licenses: Academic/Nonprofit Terms; Industry Terms: Not Available to Industry
Depositor comments: PLEASE CONTACT ED BOYDEN () FOR DETAILS ON THIS REAGENT AND FURTHER REAGENTS IN THIS LINE.
How to cite: FCK-Arch-GFP was a gift from Edward Boyden (Addgene plasmid # 22217 ; http://n2t.net/addgene:22217 ; RRID:Addgene_22217)
