[The description below was written by a language model from this plasmid's Addgene catalogue record and pLannotate feature annotations shown in this document.]
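Description:
FCK-Arch-GFP is an HIV-1-based lentiviral transfer plasmid built on the FCK(1.3)GW backbone for neuronal expression of the light-driven proton pump archaerhodopsin-3 (Arch) from Halorubrum sodomense, fused at its C terminus to EGFP. The plasmid is maintained in E. coli through a high-copy ColE1/pUC-type origin and an ampicillin resistance gene. A recombination-deficient strain is recommended for propagation, as is usual for plasmids carrying repeated LTR sequences. The backbone also contains an f1 origin and an SV40/EM7-driven bleomycin/Zeocin resistance cassette. This cassette lies outside the LTR-flanked region, so it would not be packaged into virus.

Genomic RNA for packaging is transcribed from a CMV enhancer/promoter fused to a truncated 5' LTR. This chimeric arrangement is generally used to make transcription in producer cells independent of Tat. Downstream are the Ψ packaging signal with a partial gag sequence, the Rev response element for nuclear export of the unspliced RNA, and the cPPT/CTS element, which aids nuclear import of the reverse-transcribed genome. The internal expression cassette uses a roughly 1.3 kb mouse CaMKIIα promoter, commonly chosen to bias expression toward excitatory neurons, to drive the Arch-EGFP fusion, which was cloned between BamHI and EcoRI sites. A WPRE follows the fusion to boost transcript stability and expression. The cassette ends in a truncated 3' LTR, with a bGH polyadenylation signal beyond it.

Virus made from this plasmid is used for optogenetic inhibition: illuminating Arch pumps protons out of the cell, hyperpolarising and silencing neurons, while the GFP fluorescence marks the transduced cells.
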