Features (pLannotate 1.2.2; 31 found; start..end, strand, type, name):
     31..83      -  misc_feature   bom (fragment): basis of mobility region from pBR322
    238..617     +  enhancer       CMV enhancer: human cytomegalovirus immediate early enhancer
    618..817     +  promoter       CMV promoter: human cytomegalovirus (CMV) immediate early promoter
    835..1015    +  LTR            5' LTR (truncated): truncated 5' long terminal repeat (LTR) from HIV-1
   1062..1187    +  misc_feature   HIV-1 Ψ: packaging signal of human immunodeficiency virus type 1
   1171..1534    +  CDS            HIV-1 gag (fragment): gag protein from human immunodeficiency virus 1; gag
   1680..1913    +  misc_feature   RRE: The Rev response element (RRE) of HIV-1 allows for Rev-dependent mRNA export from the nucleus to the cytoplasm.
   2290..2390    +  CDS            Rev (fragment): human immunodeficiency virus 1 (HIV-1) Rev protein; rev; enhances nuclear export of unspliced and incompletely spliced viral mRNAs
   2440..2557    +  misc_feature   cPPT/CTS: central polypurine tract and central termination sequence of HIV-1
   2602..3891    +  promoter       CaMKII promoter: promoter for the mouse calcium/calmodulin-dependent kinase II α subunit
   3907..4680    +  CDS            Arch: light-driven proton pump archaerhodopsin-3 from Halorubrum sodomense (Chow et al., 2010)
   4696..5412    +  CDS            EGFP: the original enhanced GFP (Yang et al., 1996) mammalian codon-optimized
   5413..5437    +  misc_feature   MCS (fragment): pBluescript multiple cloning site
   5437..6025    +  misc_feature   WPRE: woodchuck hepatitis virus posttranscriptional regulatory element
   5962..6543    +  CDS            nef (fragment): NEF_HV1H2 - Experimental evidence at protein level: Swiss-Prot protein existence level 1. Extracellular Nef protein targets CD4(+) T-lymphocytes for apoptosis by interacting with CXCR4 surface receptors. From Human immunodeficiency virus type 1 group M subtype B (isolate HXB2) (HIV-1).
   6550..6730    +  LTR            5' LTR (truncated): truncated 5' long terminal repeat (LTR) from HIV-1
   6762..6986    +  polyA_signal   bGH poly(A) signal: bovine growth hormone polyadenylation signal
   6990..7011    +  promoter       SV40 promoter (fragment): SV40 enhancer and early promoter
   7032..7460    +  rep_origin     f1 ori (sequence partly withheld): f1 bacteriophage origin of replication; arrow indicates direction of (+) strand synthesis
   7474..7803    +  promoter       SV40 promoter: SV40 enhancer and early promoter
   7851..7898    +  promoter       EM7 promoter: synthetic bacterial promoter&nbsp
   7917..8291    +  CDS            BleoR: antibiotic-binding protein; Sh ble from Streptoalloteichus hindustanus; confers resistance to bleomycin, phleomycin, and Zeocin™
   8301..8426    +  CDS            ble (fragment): BLE_KLEPN - Experimental evidence at protein level: Swiss-Prot protein existence level 1. Binding protein with a strong affinity to the bleomycin family of antibiotics. Binds to CL990; an antimitotic-antibiotic compound. From Klebsiella pneumoniae.
   8421..8542    +  polyA_signal   SV40 poly(A) signal: SV40 polyadenylation signal
   8613..8635    -  protein_bind   lac operator (fragment): The lac repressor binds to the lac operator to inhibit transcription in E. coli. This inhibition can be relieved by adding lactose or isopropyl-β-D-thiogalactopyranoside (IPTG). lac repressor encoded by lacI
   8639..8669    -  promoter       lac promoter: promoter for the E. coli lac operon
   8684..8705    -  protein_bind   CAP binding site: CAP binding activates transcription in the presence of cAMP. E. coli catabolite activator protein
   8718..8810    -  CDS            lacI (fragment): lac repressor; lacI; The lac repressor binds to the lac operator to inhibit transcription in E. coli. This inhibition can be relieved by adding lactose or isopropyl-β-D-thiogalactopyranoside (IPTG).
   8993..9581    -  rep_origin     ori: high-copy-number ColE1/pMB1/pBR322/pUC origin of replication
   9752..10612   -  CDS            AmpR: β-lactamase; bla; confers resistance to ampicillin, carbenicillin, and related antibiotics
  10613..10717   -  promoter       AmpR promoter: bla
>Addgene plasmid #22217 | FCK-Arch-GFP | depositor full sequence | sequence record 10181 | Author sequence
GTCGACGGATCGGGAGATCTCCCGATCCCCTATGGTGCACTCTCAGTACAATCTGCTCTGATGCCGCATA
GTTAAGCCAGTATCTGCTCCCTGCTTGTGTGTTGGAGGTCGCTGAGTAGTGCGCGAGCAAAATTTAAGCT
ACAACAAGGCAAGGCTTGACCGACAATTGCATGAAGAATCTGCTTAGGGTTAGGCGTTTTGCGCTGCTTC
GCGATGTACGGGCCAGATATACGCGTTGACATTGATTATTGACTAGTTATTAATAGTAATCAATTACGGG
GTCATTAGTTCATAGCCCATATATGGAGTTCCGCGTTACATAACTTACGGTAAATGGCCCGCCTGGCTGA
CCGCCCAACGACCCCCGCCCATTGACGTCAATAATGACGTATGTTCCCATAGTAACGCCAATAGGGACTT
TCCATTGACGTCAATGGGTGGAGTATTTACGGTAAACTGCCCACTTGGCAGTACATCAAGTGTATCATAT
GCCAAGTACGCCCCCTATTGACGTCAATGACGGTAAATGGCCCGCCTGGCATTATGCCCAGTACATGACC
TTATGGGACTTTCCTACTTGGCAGTACATCTACGTATTAGTCATCGCTATTACCATGGTGATGCGGTTTT
GGCAGTACATCAATGGGCGTGGATAGCGGTTTGACTCACGGGGATTTCCAAGTCTCCACCCCATTGACGT
CAATGGGAGTTTGTTTTGGCACCAAAATCAACGGGACTTTCCAAAATGTCGTAACAACTCCGCCCCATTG
ACGCAAATGGGCGGTAGGCGTGTACGGTGGGAGGTCTATATAAGCAGCGCGTTTTGCCTGTACTGGGTCT
CTCTGGTTAGACCAGATCTGAGCCTGGGAGCTCTCTGGCTAACTAGGGAACCCACTGCTTAAGCCTCAAT
AAAGCTTGCCTTGAGTGCTTCAAGTAGTGTGTGCCCGTCTGTTGTGTGACTCTGGTAACTAGAGATCCCT
CAGACCCTTTTAGTCAGTGTGGAAAATCTCTAGCAGTGGCGCCCGAACAGGGACTTGAAAGCGAAAGGGA
AACCAGAGGAGCTCTCTCGACGCAGGACTCGGCTTGCTGAAGCGCGCACGGCAAGAGGCGAGGGGCGGCG
ACTGGTGAGTACGCCAAAAATTTTGACTAGCGGAGGCTAGAAGGAGAGAGATGGGTGCGAGAGCGTCAGT
ATTAAGCGGGGGAGAATTAGATCGCGATGGGAAAAAATTCGGTTAAGGCCAGGGGGAAAGAAAAAATATA
AATTAAAACATATAGTATGGGCAAGCAGGGAGCTAGAACGATTCGCAGTTAATCCTGGCCTGTTAGAAAC
ATCAGAAGGCTGTAGACAAATACTGGGACAGCTACAACCATCCCTTCAGACAGGATCAGAAGAACTTAGA
TCATTATATAATACAGTAGCAACCCTCTATTGTGTGCATCAAAGGATAGAGATAAAAGACACCAAGGAAG
CTTTAGACAAGATAGAGGAAGAGCAAAACAAAAGTAAGACCACCGCACAGCAAGCGGCCGCTGATCTTCA
GACCTGGAGGAGGAGATATGAGGGACAATTGGAGAAGTGAATTATATAAATATAAAGTAGTAAAAATTGA
ACCATTAGGAGTAGCACCCACCAAGGCAAAGAGAAGAGTGGTGCAGAGAGAAAAAAGAGCAGTGGGAATA
GGAGCTTTGTTCCTTGGGTTCTTGGGAGCAGCAGGAAGCACTATGGGCGCAGCGTCAATGACGCTGACGG
TACAGGCCAGACAATTATTGTCTGGTATAGTGCAGCAGCAGAACAATTTGCTGAGGGCTATTGAGGCGCA
ACAGCATCTGTTGCAACTCACAGTCTGGGGCATCAAGCAGCTCCAGGCAAGAATCCTGGCTGTGGAAAGA
TACCTAAAGGATCAACAGCTCCTGGGGATTTGGGGTTGCTCTGGAAAACTCATTTGCACCACTGCTGTGC
CTTGGAATGCTAGTTGGAGTAATAAATCTCTGGAACAGATTTGGAATCACACGACCTGGATGGAGTGGGA
CAGAGAAATTAACAATTACACAAGCTTAATACACTCCTTAATTGAAGAATCGCAAAACCAGCAAGAAAAG
AATGAACAAGAATTATTGGAATTAGATAAATGGGCAAGTTTGTGGAATTGGTTTAACATAACAAATTGGC
TGTGGTATATAAAATTATTCATAATGATAGTAGGAGGCTTGGTAGGTTTAAGAATAGTTTTTGCTGTACT
TTCTATAGTGAATAGAGTTAGGCAGGGATATTCACCATTATCGTTTCAGACCCACCTCCCAACCCCGAGG
GGACCCGACAGGCCCGAAGGAATAGAAGAAGAAGGTGGAGAGAGAGACAGAGACAGATCCATTCGATTAG
TGAACGGATCGGCACTGCGTGCGCCAATTCTGCAGACAAATGGCAGTATTCATCCACAATTTTAAAAGAA
AAGGGGGGATTGGGGGGTACAGTGCAGGGGAAAGAATAGTAGACATAATAGCAACAGACATACAAACTAA
AGAATTACAAAAACAAATTACAAAAATTCAAAATTTTCGGGTTTATTACAGGGACAGCAGAGATCCAGTT
TGGTTAATTAACATTATGGCCTTAGGTCACTTCATCTCCATGGGGTTCTTCTTCTGATTTTCTAGAAAAT
GAGATGGGGGTGCAGAGAGCTTCCTCAGTGACCTGCCCAGGGTCACATCAGAAATGTCAGAGCTAGAACT
TGAACTCAGATTACTAATCTTAAATTCCATGCCTTGGGGGCATGCAAGTACGATATACAGAAGGAGTGAA
CTCATTAGGGCAGATGACCAATGAGTTTAGGAAAGAAGAGTCCAGGGCAGGGTACATCTACACCACCCGC
CCAGCCCTGGGTGAGTCCAGCCACGTTCACCTCATTATAGTTGCCTCTCTCCAGTCCTACCTTGACGGGA
AGCACAAGCAGAAACTGGGACAGGAGCCCCAGGAGACCAAATCTTCATGGTCCCTCTGGGAGGATGGGTG
GGGAGAGCTGTGGCAGAGGCCTCAGGAGGGGCCCTGCTGCTCAGTGGTGACAGATAGGGGTGAGAAAGCA
GACAGAGTCATTCCGTCAGCATTCTGGGTCTGTTTGGTACTTCTTCTCACGCTAAGGTGGCGGTGTGATA
TGCACAATGGCTAAAAAGCAGGGAGAGCTGGAAAGAAACAAGGACAGAGACAGAGGCCAAGTCAACCAGA
CCAATTCCCAGAGGAAGCAAAGAAACCATTACAGAGACTACAAGGGGGAAGGGAAGGAGAGATGAATTAG
CTTCCCCTGTAAACCTTAGAACCCAGCTGTTGCCAGGGCAACGGGGCAATACCTGTCTCTTCAGAGGAGA
TGAAGTTGCCAGGGTAACTACATCCTGTCTTTCTCAAGGACCATCCCAGAATGTGGCACCCACTAGCCGT
TACCATAGCAACTGCCTCTTTGCCCCACTTAATCCCATCCCGTCTGTTAAAAGGGCCCTATAGTTGGAGG
TGGGGGAGGTAGGAAGAGCGATGATCACTTGTGGACTAAGTTTGTTCACATCCCCTTCTCCAACCCCCTC
AGTACATCACCCTGGGAGAACAAGGTCCACTTGCTTCTGGGCCCACACAGTCCTGCAGTATTGTGTATAT
AAGGCCAGGGCAACGGAGGAGCAGGTTTTGAAGTGAAAGGCAGGCAGGTGTTGGGGAGGCAGTTACCGGG
GCAACGGGAACAGGGCGTTTCGGAGGTGGTTGCCATGGGGACCTGGATGCTGACGAAGGCTCGCGAGGCT
GTGAGCAGCCACAGTGCCCTGCTCAGAAGCCCCAAGCTCGTCAATCAAGCTGGTTCTCCATTTGCACTCA
GGAGCACGGGCAGGCGAGTGGCCCCTAGTTCTGGGGGCAGCGGGGGATCCGCCACCATGGACCCCATCGC
TCTGCAGGCTGGTTACGACCTGCTGGGTGACGGCAGACCTGAAACTCTGTGGCTGGGCATCGGCACTCTG
CTGATGCTGATTGGAACCTTCTACTTTCTGGTCCGCGGATGGGGAGTCACCGATAAGGATGCCCGGGAAT
ATTACGCTGTGACTATCCTGGTGCCCGGAATCGCATCCGCCGCATATCTGTCTATGTTCTTTGGTATCGG
GCTTACTGAGGTGACCGTCGGGGGCGAAATGTTGGATATCTATTATGCCAGGTACGCCGACTGGCTGTTT
ACCACCCCACTTCTGCTGCTGGATCTGGCCCTTCTCGCTAAGGTGGATCGGGTGACCATCGGCACCCTGG
TGGGTGTGGACGCCCTGATGATCGTCACTGGCCTCATCGGAGCCTTGAGCCACACGGCCATAGCCAGATA
CAGTTGGTGGTTGTTCTCTACAATTTGCATGATAGTGGTGCTCTATTTTCTGGCTACATCCCTGCGATCT
GCTGCAAAGGAGCGGGGCCCCGAGGTGGCATCTACCTTTAACACCCTGACAGCTCTGGTCTTGGTGCTGT
GGACCGCTTACCCTATCCTGTGGATCATAGGCACTGAGGGCGCTGGCGTGGTGGGCCTGGGCATCGAAAC
TCTGCTGTTTATGGTGTTGGACGTGACTGCCAAGGTCGGCTTTGGCTTTATCCTGTTGAGATCCCGGGCT
ATTCTGGGCGACACCGAGGCACCAGAACCCAGTGCCGGTGCCGATGTCAGTGCCGCCGACCGACCGGTAG
TAGCAGTGAGCAAGGGCGAGGAGCTGTTCACCGGGGTGGTGCCCATCCTGGTCGAGCTGGACGGCGACGT
AAACGGCCACAAGTTCAGCGTGTCCGGCGAGGGCGAGGGCGATGCCACCTACGGCAAGCTGACCCTGAAG
TTCATCTGCACCACCGGCAAGCTGCCCGTGCCCTGGCCCACCCTCGTGACCACCCTGACCTACGGCGTGC
AGTGCTTCAGCCGCTACCCCGACCACATGAAGCAGCACGACTTCTTCAAGTCCGCCATGCCCGAAGGCTA
CGTCCAGGAGCGCACCATCTTCTTCAAGGACGACGGCAACTACAAGACCCGCGCCGAGGTGAAGTTCGAG
GGCGACACCCTGGTGAACCGCATCGAGCTGAAGGGCATCGACTTCAAGGAGGACGGCAACATCCTGGGGC
ACAAGCTGGAGTACAACTACAACAGCCACAACGTCTATATCATGGCCGACAAGCAGAAGAACGGCATCAA
GGTGAACTTCAAGATCCGCCACAACATCGAGGACGGCAGCGTGCAGCTCGCCGACCACTACCAGCAGAAC
ACCCCCATCGGCGACGGCCCCGTGCTGCTGCCCGACAACCACTACCTGAGCACCCAGTCCGCCCTGAGCA
AAGACCCCAACGAGAAGCGCGATCACATGGTCCTGCTGGAGTTCGTGACCGCCGCCGGGATCACTCTCGG
CATGGACGAGCTGTACAAGTAAGAATTCGATATCAAGCTTATCGATAATCAACCTCTGGATTACAAAATT
TGTGAAAGATTGACTGGTATTCTTAACTATGTTGCTCCTTTTACGCTATGTGGATACGCTGCTTTAATGC
CTTTGTATCATGCTATTGCTTCCCGTATGGCTTTCATTTTCTCCTCCTTGTATAAATCCTGGTTGCTGTC
TCTTTATGAGGAGTTGTGGCCCGTTGTCAGGCAACGTGGCGTGGTGTGCACTGTGTTTGCTGACGCAACC
CCCACTGGTTGGGGCATTGCCACCACCTGTCAGCTCCTTTCCGGGACTTTCGCTTTCCCCCTCCCTATTG
CCACGGCGGAACTCATCGCCGCCTGCCTTGCCCGCTGCTGGACAGGGGCTCGGCTGTTGGGCACTGACAA
TTCCGTGGTGTTGTCGGGGAAATCATCGTCCTTTCCTTGGCTGCTCGCCTGTGTTGCCACCTGGATTCTG
CGCGGGACGTCCTTCTGCTACGTCCCTTCGGCCCTCAATCCAGCGGACCTTCCTTCCCGCGGCCTGCTGC
CGGCTCTGCGGCCTCTTCCGCGTCTTCGCCTTCGCCCTCAGACGAGTCGGATCTCCCTTTGGGCCGCCTC
CCCGCATCGATACCGTCGACCTCGAGACCTAGAAAAACATGGAGCAATCACAAGTAGCAATACAGCAGCT
ACCAATGCTGATTGTGCCTGGCTAGAAGCACAAGAGGAGGAGGAGGTGGGTTTTCCAGTCACACCTCAGG
TACCTTTAAGACCAATGACTTACAAGGCAGCTGTAGATCTTAGCCACTTTTTAAAAGAAAAGGGGGGACT
GGAAGGGCTAATTCACTCCCAACGAAGACAAGATATCCTTGATCTGTGGATCTACCACACACAAGGCTAC
TTCCCTGATTGGCAGAACTACACACCAGGGCCAGGGATCAGATATCCACTGACCTTTGGATGGTGCTACA
AGCTAGTACCAGTTGAGCAAGAGAAGGTAGAAGAAGCCAATGAAGGAGAGAACACCCGCTTGTTACACCC
TGTGAGCCTGCATGGGATGGATGACCCGGAGAGAGAAGTATTAGAGTGGAGGTTTGACAGCCGCCTAGCA
TTTCATCACATGGCCCGAGAGCTGCATCCGGACTGTACTGGGTCTCTCTGGTTAGACCAGATCTGAGCCT
GGGAGCTCTCTGGCTAACTAGGGAACCCACTGCTTAAGCCTCAATAAAGCTTGCCTTGAGTGCTTCAAGT
AGTGTGTGCCCGTCTGTTGTGTGACTCTGGTAACTAGAGATCCCTCAGACCCTTTTAGTCAGTGTGGAAA
ATCTCTAGCAGGGCCCGTTTAAACCCGCTGATCAGCCTCGACTGTGCCTTCTAGTTGCCAGCCATCTGTT
GTTTGCCCCTCCCCCGTGCCTTCCTTGACCCTGGAAGGTGCCACTCCCACTGTCCTTTCCTAATAAAATG
AGGAAATTGCATCGCATTGTCTGAGTAGGTGTCATTCTATTCTGGGGGGTGGGGTGGGGCAGGACAGCAA
GGGGGAGGATTGGGAAGACAATAGCAGGCATGCTGGGGATGCGGTGGGCTCTATGGCTTCTGAGGCGGAA
AGAACCAGCTGGGGCTCTAGGGGGTATCCCC
[124 nt withheld, positions 7032-7155]
C
[91 nt withheld, positions 7157-7247]
A
[49 nt withheld, positions 7249-7297]
CCTTTGACGTTGGAGTCCACGTTCTTT
[37 nt withheld, positions 7325-7361]
ACCCTATCTCGGTCTATTCTTTTGATTTATAAGGGATTTTGCCGATTTCGGCCTATTGGTTAAAAAATGA
GCTGATTTAACAAAAATTTAACGCGAATTAATTCTGTGGAATGTGTGTCAGTTAGGGTGTGGAAAGTCCC
CAGGCTCCCCAGCAGGCAGAAGTATGCAAAGCATGCATCTCAATTAGTCAGCAACCAGGTGTGGAAAGTC
CCCAGGCTCCCCAGCAGGCAGAAGTATGCAAAGCATGCATCTCAATTAGTCAGCAACCATAGTCCCGCCC
CTAACTCCGCCCATCCCGCCCCTAACTCCGCCCAGTTCCGCCCATTCTCCGCCCCATGGCTGACTAATTT
TTTTTATTTATGCAGAGGCCGAGGCCGCCTCTGCCTCTGAGCTATTCCAGAAGTAGTGAGGAGGCTTTTT
TGGAGGCCTAGGCTTTTGCAAAAAGCTCCCGGGAGCTTGTATATCCATTTTCGGATCTGATCAGCACGTG
TTGACAATTAATCATCGGCATAGTATATCGGCATAGTATAATACGACAAGGTGAGGAACTAAACCATGGC
CAAGTTGACCAGTGCCGTTCCGGTGCTCACCGCGCGCGACGTCGCCGGAGCGGTCGAGTTCTGGACCGAC
CGGCTCGGGTTCTCCCGGGACTTCGTGGAGGACGACTTCGCCGGTGTGGTCCGGGACGACGTGACCCTGT
TCATCAGCGCGGTCCAGGACCAGGTGGTGCCGGACAACACCCTGGCCTGGGTGTGGGTGCGCGGCCTGGA
CGAGCTGTACGCCGAGTGGTCGGAGGTCGTGTCCACGAACTTCCGGGACGCCTCCGGGCCGGCCATGACC
GAGATCGGCGAGCAGCCGTGGGGGCGGGAGTTCGCCCTGCGCGACCCGGCCGGCAACTGCGTGCACTTCG
TGGCCGAGGAGCAGGACTGACACGTGCTACGAGATTTCGATTCCACCGCCGCCTTCTATGAAAGGTTGGG
CTTCGGAATCGTTTTCCGGGACGCCGGCTGGATGATCCTCCAGCGCGGGGATCTCATGCTGGAGTTCTTC
GCCCACCCCAACTTGTTTATTGCAGCTTATAATGGTTACAAATAAAGCAATAGCATCACAAATTTCACAA
ATAAAGCATTTTTTTCACTGCATTCTAGTTGTGGTTTGTCCAAACTCATCAATGTATCTTATCATGTCTG
TATACCGTCGACCTCTAGCTAGAGCTTGGCGTAATCATGGTCATAGCTGTTTCCTGTGTGAAATTGTTAT
CCGCTCACAATTCCACACAACATACGAGCCGGAAGCATAAAGTGTAAAGCCTGGGGTGCCTAATGAGTGA
GCTAACTCACATTAATTGCGTTGCGCTCACTGCCCGCTTTCCAGTCGGGAAACCTGTCGTGCCAGCTGCA
TTAATGAATCGGCCAACGCGCGGGGAGAGGCGGTTTGCGTATTGGGCGCTCTTCCGCTTCCTCGCTCACT
GACTCGCTGCGCTCGGTCGTTCGGCTGCGGCGAGCGGTATCAGCTCACTCAAAGGCGGTAATACGGTTAT
CCACAGAATCAGGGGATAACGCAGGAAAGAACATGTGAGCAAAAGGCCAGCAAAAGGCCAGGAACCGTAA
AAAGGCCGCGTTGCTGGCGTTTTTCCATAGGCTCCGCCCCCCTGACGAGCATCACAAAAATCGACGCTCA
AGTCAGAGGTGGCGAAACCCGACAGGACTATAAAGATACCAGGCGTTTCCCCCTGGAAGCTCCCTCGTGC
GCTCTCCTGTTCCGACCCTGCCGCTTACCGGATACCTGTCCGCCTTTCTCCCTTCGGGAAGCGTGGCGCT
TTCTCATAGCTCACGCTGTAGGTATCTCAGTTCGGTGTAGGTCGTTCGCTCCAAGCTGGGCTGTGTGCAC
GAACCCCCCGTTCAGCCCGACCGCTGCGCCTTATCCGGTAACTATCGTCTTGAGTCCAACCCGGTAAGAC
ACGACTTATCGCCACTGGCAGCAGCCACTGGTAACAGGATTAGCAGAGCGAGGTATGTAGGCGGTGCTAC
AGAGTTCTTGAAGTGGTGGCCTAACTACGGCTACACTAGAAGAACAGTATTTGGTATCTGCGCTCTGCTG
AAGCCAGTTACCTTCGGAAAAAGAGTTGGTAGCTCTTGATCCGGCAAACAAACCACCGCTGGTAGCGGTG
GTTTTTTTGTTTGCAAGCAGCAGATTACGCGCAGAAAAAAAGGATCTCAAGAAGATCCTTTGATCTTTTC
TACGGGGTCTGACGCTCAGTGGAACGAAAACTCACGTTAAGGGATTTTGGTCATGAGATTATCAAAAAGG
ATCTTCACCTAGATCCTTTTAAATTAAAAATGAAGTTTTAAATCAATCTAAAGTATATATGAGTAAACTT
GGTCTGACAGTTACCAATGCTTAATCAGTGAGGCACCTATCTCAGCGATCTGTCTATTTCGTTCATCCAT
AGTTGCCTGACTCCCCGTCGTGTAGATAACTACGATACGGGAGGGCTTACCATCTGGCCCCAGTGCTGCA
ATGATACCGCGAGACCCACGCTCACCGGCTCCAGATTTATCAGCAATAAACCAGCCAGCCGGAAGGGCCG
AGCGCAGAAGTGGTCCTGCAACTTTATCCGCCTCCATCCAGTCTATTAATTGTTGCCGGGAAGCTAGAGT
AAGTAGTTCGCCAGTTAATAGTTTGCGCAACGTTGTTGCCATTGCTACAGGCATCGTGGTGTCACGCTCG
TCGTTTGGTATGGCTTCATTCAGCTCCGGTTCCCAACGATCAAGGCGAGTTACATGATCCCCCATGTTGT
GCAAAAAAGCGGTTAGCTCCTTCGGTCCTCCGATCGTTGTCAGAAGTAAGTTGGCCGCAGTGTTATCACT
CATGGTTATGGCAGCACTGCATAATTCTCTTACTGTCATGCCATCCGTAAGATGCTTTTCTGTGACTGGT
GAGTACTCAACCAAGTCATTCTGAGAATAGTGTATGCGGCGACCGAGTTGCTCTTGCCCGGCGTCAATAC
GGGATAATACCGCGCCACATAGCAGAACTTTAAAAGTGCTCATCATTGGAAAACGTTCTTCGGGGCGAAA
ACTCTCAAGGATCTTACCGCTGTTGAGATCCAGTTCGATGTAACCCACTCGTGCACCCAACTGATCTTCA
GCATCTTTTACTTTCACCAGCGTTTCTGGGTGAGCAAAAACAGGAAGGCAAAATGCCGCAAAAAAGGGAA
TAAGGGCGACACGGAAATGTTGAATACTCATACTCTTCCTTTTTCAATATTATTGAAGCATTTATCAGGG
TTATTGTCTCATGAGCGGATACATATTTGAATGTATTTAGAAAAATAAACAAATAGGGGTTCCGCGCACA
TTTCCCCGAAAAGTGCCACCTGAC
