>Addgene plasmid #22217 | FCK-Arch-GFP | addgene partial sequence | sequence record 28083 | 22217 with FUGW-Fwd
TTATGGCCTTAGGTCACTTCATCTCCATGGGGTTCTTCTTCTGATTTTCTAGAAAATGAGATGGGGGTGC
AGAGAGCTTCCTCAGTGACCTGCCCAGGGTCACATCAGAAATGTCAGAGCTAGAACTTGAACTCAGATTA
CTAATCTTAAATTCCATGCCTTGGGGGCATGCAAGTACGATATACAGAAGGAGTGAACTCATTAGGGCAG
ATGACCAATGAGTTTAGGAAAGAAGAGTCCAGGGCAGGGTACATCTACACCACCCGCCCAGCCCTGGGTG
AGTCCAGCCACGTTCACCTCATTATAGTTGCCTCTCTCCAGTCCTACCTTGACGGGAAGCACAAGCAGAA
ACTGGGACAGGAGCCCCAGGAGACCAAATCTTCATGGTCCCTCTGGGAGGATGGGTGGGGAGAGCTGTGG
CAGAGGCCTCAGGAGGGGCCCTGCTGCTCAGTGGTGACAGATAGGGGTGAGAAAGCAGACAGAGTCATTC
CGTCAGCATTCTGGGTCTGTTTGGTACTTCTTCTCACGCTAAGGTGGCGGTGTGATATGCACAATGGCTA
AAAAGCAGGGAGAGCTGGAAAGAAACAAGGACAGAGACAGAGGCCAAGTCAACCAGACCAATTCCCAGAG
GAAGCAAAGAAACCATTACAGAGACTACAAGGGGGAAGGGAAGGAGAGATGAATTAGCTTCCCCTGTAAA
CCTTAGAACCCAGCTGTTGCCAGGGCAACGGGGCAATACCTGTCTCTTCAGAGGAGATGAAGTTGCCAGG
GTAACTACATCCTGTCTTTCTCAAGGACCATCCCAGAATGTGGCACCCACTAGCCGTTACCATAGCAACT
GCCTCTTTGCCCCACTTAATCCCATCCCGTCTGTTAAAAGGGCCCTATAGTTGGAGGTGGGGGAGGTAGG
AAGAGCGATGATCACTTGTGGACTAAGTTTGTTCGCAT
