>Addgene plasmid #22217 | FCK-Arch-GFP | addgene partial sequence | sequence record 81975 | EGFP-N 5'-CGTCGCCGTCCAGCTCGACCAG-3'
CCGGTGAACAGCTCCTCGCCCTTGCTCACTGCTACTACCGGTCGGTCGGCGGCACTGACATCGGCACCGG
CACTGGGTTCTGGTGCCTCGGTGTCGCCCAGAATAGCCCGGGATCTCAACAGGATAAAGCCAAAGCCGAC
CTTGGCAGTCACGTCCAACACCATAAACAGCAGAGTTTCGATGCCCAGGCCCACCACGCCAGCGCCCTCA
GTGCCTATGATCCACAGGATAGGGTAAGCGGTCCACAGCACCAAGACCAGAGCTGTCAGGGTGTTAAAGG
TAGATGCCACCTCGGGGCCCCGCTCCTTTGCAGCAGATCGCAGGGATGTAGCCAGAAAATAGAGCACCAC
TATCATGCAAATTGTAGAGAACAACCACCAACTGTATCTGGCTATGGCCGTGTGGCTCAAGGCTCCGATG
AGGCCAGTGACGATCATCAGGGCGTCCACACCCACCAGGGTGCCGATGGTCACCCGATCCACCTTAGCGA
GAAGGGCCAGATCCAGCAGCAGAAGTGGGGTGGTAAACAGCCAGTCGGCGTACCTGGCATAATAGATATC
CAACATTTCGCCCCCGACGGTCACCTCAGTAAGCCCGATACCAAAGAACATAGACAGATATGCGGCGGAT
GCGATTCCGGGCACCAGGATAGTCACAGCGTAATATTCCCGGGCATCCTTATCGGTGACTCCCCATCCGC
GGACCAGAAAGTAGAAGGTTCCAATCAGCATCAGCAGAGTGCCGATGCCCAGCCACAGAGTTTCAGGTCT
GCCGTCACCCAGCAGGTCGTAACCAGCCTGCAGAGCGATGGGGTCCATGGTGGCGGATCCCCCGCTGCCC
CCAGAACTAGGGGCCACTCGCCTGCCCGTGCTCCTGAGTGCAAACGGAGAACCGGCTTGACTGACGAGCT
TGGGGCTTCTGAGCAGGGCACTGTGGCTGCTCACAGCCTCGCGAG
