>Addgene plasmid #22217 | FCK-Arch-GFP | addgene partial sequence | sequence record 82316 | FUGW-Fwd 5'-ATTACAGGGACAGCAGAGATCC-3'
ACATTATGGCCTTAGGTCACTTCATCTCCATGGGGTTCTTCTTCTGATTTTCTAGAAAATGAGATGGGGG
TGCAGAGAGCTTCCTCAGTGACCTGCCCAGGGTCACATCAGAAATGTCAGAGCTAGAACTTGAACTCAGA
TTACTAATCTTAAATTCCATGCCTTGGGGGCATGCAAGTACGATATACAGAAGGAGTGAACTCATTAGGG
CAGATGACCAATGAGTTTAGGAAAGAAGAGTCCAGGGCAGGGTACATCTACACCACCCGCCCAGCCCTGG
GTGAGTCCAGCCACGTTCACCTCATTATAGTTGCCTCTCTCCAGTCCTACCTTGACGGGAAGCACAAGCA
GAAACTGGGACAGGAGCCCCAGGAGACCAAATCTTCATGGTCCCTCTGGGAGGATGGGTGGGGAGAGCTG
TGGCAGAGGCCTCAGGAGGGGCCCTGCTGCTCAGTGGTGACAGATAGGGGTGAGAAAGCAGACAGAGTCA
TTCCGTCAGCATTCTGGGTCTGTTTGGTACTTCTTCTCACGCTAAGGTGGCGGTGTGATATGCACAATGG
CTAAAAAGCAGGGAGAGCTGGAAAGAAACAAGGACAGAGACAGAGGCCAAGTCAACCAGACCAATTCCCA
GAGGAAGCAAAGAAACCATTACAGAGACTACAAGGGGGAAGGGAAGGAGAGATGAATTAGCTTCCCCTGT
AAACCTTAGAACCCAGCTGTTGCCAGGGCAACGGGGCAATACCTGTCTCTTCAGAGGAGATGAAGTTGCC
AGGGTAACTACATCCTGTCTTTCTCAAGGACCATCCCAGAATGTGGCACCCACTAGCCGTTACCATAGCA
ACTGCCTCTTTGCCCCACTTAATCCCATCCCGTCTGTTAAAAGGGCCCTATAGTTGGAGGTGGGGGAGGT
AGGAAGAGCGATGATCACTTGTGGACTAAGTTTGTTCGCATCCCCTTCTCCAACCCCCTCAGTACATCAC
CCTGGG
